Addgene plasmid #27498: pOZ-N-FH MERIT40
Depositing lab: Roger Greenberg. Depositing organization: University of Pennsylvania. Publication: Differential regulation of JAMM domain deubiquitinating enzyme activity within the RAP80 complex. Patterson-Fortin J, Shao G, Bretscher H, Messick TE, Greenberg RA. J Biol Chem. 2010 Oct 1. 285(40):30971-81. 10.1074/jbc.M110.135319 PubMed 20656689.
Backbone
  Vector backbone: pOZ-N
  Backbone size w/o insert (bp): 7900
  Vector type: Mammalian Expression, Retroviral
  Selectable markers: IL-2 receptor
Growth in bacteria
  Bacterial resistance: Ampicillin, 100 μg/mL
  Growth temperature: 37°C
  Growth strain: DH5alpha
  Copy number: Unknown
Gene/Insert
  Gene/Insert name: MERIT40
  Species: H. sapiens (human)
  Entrez Gene: BABAM1 (a.k.a. C19orf62, HSPC142, MERIT40, NBA1)
  Tag / fusion protein: FLAG (N terminal on insert); HA (N terminal on insert)
  Cloning method: Restriction Enzyme
  Sequencing primers: 5′ pBMN5'
Terms and licenses: Academic/Nonprofit Terms; Industry Terms: Not Available to Industry
How to cite: pOZ-N-FH MERIT40 was a gift from Roger Greenberg (Addgene plasmid # 27498 ; http://n2t.net/addgene:27498 ; RRID:Addgene_27498)
