[The description below was written by a language model from this plasmid's Addgene catalogue record.]
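Description:
pOZ-N-FH MERIT40 is a retroviral mammalian expression plasmid built on the pOZ-N backbone (about 7.9 kb without insert). It carries human MERIT40, the product of the BABAM1 gene (also known as NBA1, C19orf62 or HSPC142). The plasmid is propagated in E. coli under ampicillin selection; the record lists its copy number as unknown. No feature table is provided, so the promoter driving the insert, the viral elements and the bacterial origin are not explicitly stated. As a retroviral vector, it would be expected to express the insert from a provirus integrated into the host genome after packaging and transduction.

The MERIT40 coding sequence is fused at its N terminus to tandem FLAG and HA epitope tags, the "FH" in the name. This dual tag allows detection with standard antibodies. It also permits sequential two-step affinity purification of the tagged protein together with its associated partners. The selectable marker in mammalian cells is the IL-2 receptor rather than a drug-resistance gene. Transduced cells display this surface protein and can be enriched by antibody-based sorting, which gives stably expressing populations without antibiotic selection.

The associated publication concerns the regulation of JAMM domain deubiquitinating enzyme activity within the RAP80 complex. This is consistent with using the construct to establish cell lines stably expressing epitope-tagged MERIT40 for isolating and characterising that complex. The record does not describe specific applications beyond this context.
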