>Addgene plasmid #27498 | pOZ-N-FH MERIT40 | addgene partial sequence | sequence record 33887 | 27498 with pBMN-5
ATCCTCTAGACTGCCAGATCTTCCGCTCGATGAACCATGGACTACAAGGACGACGATGACAAGCTCGATG
GAGGATACCCCTACGACGTGCCCGACTACGCCGGAGGACTCGAGGAAGTGGCAGAGCCCAGCAGCCCCAC
TGAAGAGGAGGAGGAGGAAGAGGAGCACTCGGCAGAGCCTCGGCCCCGCACTCGCTCCAATCCTGAAGGG
GCTGAGGACCGGGCAGTAGGGGCACAGGCCAGCGTGGGCAGCCGCAGCGAGGGTGAGGGTGAGGCCGCCA
GTGCTGATGATGGGAGCCTCAACACTTCAGGAGCCGGCCCTAAGTCCTGGCAGGTGCCCCCGCCAGCCCC
TGAGGTCCAAATTCGGACACCAAGGGTCAACTGTCCAGAGAAAGTGATTATCTGCCTGGACCTGTCAGAG
GAAATGTCACTGCCAAAGCTGGAGTCGTTCAACGGCTCCAAAACCAACGCCCTCAATGTCTCCCAGAAGA
TGATTGAGATGTTCGTGCGGACAAAACACAAGATCGACAAAAGCCACGAGTTTGCACTGGTGGTGGTGAA
CGATGACACGGCCTGGCTGTCTGGCCTGACCTCCGACCCCCGCGAGCTCTGTAGCTGCCTCTATGATCTG
GAGACGGCCTCCTGTTCCACCTTCAATCTGGAAGGACTTTTCAGCCTCATCCAGCAGAAAACTGAGCTTC
CGGTCACAGAGAACGTGCAGACGATTCCCCCGCCATATGT
